Addgene plasmid #182741: LeGO-iBSD-5LO-WT
Purpose: Lentiviral expression vector for codon-optimized 5-Lipoxygenase (WT) in mamallian cells with blasticidin S resistance (bsd).
Depositing lab: Dieter Steinhilber. Depositing organization: Goethe-Universitaet Frankfurt am Main. Publication: Human 5-lipoxygenase regulates transcription by association to euchromatin. Kreiss M, Oberlis J, Seuter S, Bischoff-Kont I, Surun D, Thomas D, Gobel T, Schmid T, Radmark O, Brandes RP, Furst R, Hafner AK, Steinhilber D. Biochem Pharmacol. 2022 Jul 22:115187. doi: 10.1016/j.bcp.2022.115187. PubMed 35878796.
Backbone
  Vector backbone: LeGI-iG2
  Backbone manufacturer: Boris Fehse
  Modifications to backbone: GFP exchanged to blasticidin S resistance (bsd)
  Vector type: Mammalian Expression, Lentiviral, Cre/Lox
  Selectable markers: Blasticidin
Growth in bacteria
  Bacterial resistance: Ampicillin, 100 μg/mL
  Growth temperature: 37°C
  Growth strain: NEB Stable
  Copy number: High Copy
Gene/Insert
  Gene/Insert name: 5-Lipoxygenase (alt names: 5-LO; ALOX5)
  Species: H. sapiens (human)
  Insert size (bp): 2025
  Mutation: codon optimized for expression in homo sapiens
  Entrez Gene: ALOX5 (a.k.a. 5-LO, 5-LOX, 5LPG, LOG5)
  Promoter: SFFV
  Cloning method: Gibson Cloning
  Sequencing primers: 5′ GCCGCCACCATGCCCAGC
Resource information
  A portion of this plasmid was derived from a plasmid made by: LeGO-iG2 was a gift from Boris Fehse (Addgene plasmid # 27341 ; http://n2t.net/addgene:27341 ; RRID:Addgene_27341)
Terms and licenses: Academic/Nonprofit Terms; Industry Terms: Not Available to Industry
Depositor comments: HIV-1 derived third generation lentiviral vector for the expression of a cDNA. An internal ribosome entry site (IRES) is used to express the resistance gene. Use second generation (like psPAX2) or third generation (like pMDLg/pRRE + pRSV-Rev) systems for packaging in addition to a VSV-G expressing plasmid (or another envelope protein). Please visit the LeGO-Vector home page for more information: http://www.LentiGO-Vectors.de
How to cite: LeGO-iBSD-5LO-WT was a gift from Dieter Steinhilber (Addgene plasmid # 182741 ; http://n2t.net/addgene:182741 ; RRID:Addgene_182741)
