[The description below was written by a language model from this plasmid's Addgene catalogue record and pLannotate feature annotations shown in this document.]
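Description:
LeGO-iBSD-5LO-WT is an HIV-1-derived, third-generation lentiviral expression vector built on the LeGO-iG2 backbone, in which the original GFP reporter has been replaced by a blasticidin S resistance gene. In bacteria it is maintained through a high-copy ColE1/pUC-type origin and selected with ampicillin via the β-lactamase gene. The viral genome is transcribed in packaging cells from a CMV enhancer/promoter fused to a truncated 5' LTR. It also carries the Ψ packaging signal with a partial gag fragment, the Rev response element for Rev-dependent nuclear export, and the cPPT/CTS element. A WPRE sits downstream of the cargo to enhance transcript expression, followed by a truncated 3' LTR. Because the vector encodes no viral structural or enzymatic proteins, particles must be made with second- or third-generation packaging plasmids plus an envelope plasmid such as one expressing VSV-G.

The payload is a bicistronic cassette driven by the spleen focus-forming virus (SFFV) LTR promoter. The first cistron is wild-type human 5-lipoxygenase (ALOX5), about 2 kb and codon-optimized for human cells. This enzyme catalyses the first two steps of leukotriene biosynthesis from arachidonate. An EMCV IRES then allows translation of blasticidin S deaminase from the same transcript, so drug selection enriches for cells that also express 5-lipoxygenase. Two loxP sites in the same orientation flank the SFFV–ALOX5–IRES–BSD unit, which should allow Cre-mediated excision of the cassette after integration. No epitope tag or fluorescent reporter is annotated. The construct is intended for stable expression of 5-lipoxygenase in transduced mammalian cells, and the associated publication concerns the enzyme's association with euchromatin and its role in regulating transcription.
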