Features (pLannotate 1.2.2; 24 found; start..end, strand, type, name):
    135..597     +  misc_feature   IRES: internal ribosome entry site (IRES) of the encephalomyocarditis virus (EMCV)
    611..1006    +  CDS            BSD: blasticidin S deaminase; Aspergillus terreus BSD; confers resistance to blasticidin
   1058..1091    +  protein_bind   loxP: Cre-mediated recombination occurs in the 8-bp core sequence (GCATACAT). Cre recombinase
   1124..1147    +  misc_feature   MCS (fragment): pBluescript multiple cloning site
   1147..1735    +  misc_feature   WPRE: woodchuck hepatitis virus posttranscriptional regulatory element
   1736..1755    +  misc_feature   MCS (fragment): pBluescript multiple cloning site
   1757..2257    +  CDS            nef (fragment): NEF_HV1LA - Experimental evidence at protein level: Swiss-Prot protein existence level 1. Extracellular Nef protein targets CD4(+) T-lymphocytes for apoptosis by interacting with CXCR4 surface receptors. From Human immunodeficiency virus type 1 group M subtype B (isolate Lai) (HIV-1).
   2264..2444    +  LTR            5' LTR (truncated): truncated 5' long terminal repeat (LTR) from HIV-1
   2506..3094    -  rep_origin     ori: high-copy-number ColE1/pMB1/pBR322/pUC origin of replication
   3265..4125    -  CDS            AmpR: β-lactamase; bla; confers resistance to ampicillin, carbenicillin, and related antibiotics
   4126..4230    -  promoter       AmpR promoter: bla
   4289..4341    -  misc_feature   bom (fragment): basis of mobility region from pBR322
   4496..4875    +  enhancer       CMV enhancer: human cytomegalovirus immediate early enhancer
   4876..5075    +  promoter       CMV promoter: human cytomegalovirus (CMV) immediate early promoter
   5093..5273    +  LTR            5' LTR (truncated): truncated 5' long terminal repeat (LTR) from HIV-1
   5320..5445    +  misc_feature   HIV-1 Ψ: packaging signal of human immunodeficiency virus type 1
   5429..5767    +  CDS            HIV-1 gag (fragment): gag protein from human immunodeficiency virus 1; gag
   5942..6175    +  misc_feature   RRE: The Rev response element (RRE) of HIV-1 allows for Rev-dependent mRNA export from the nucleus to the cytoplasm.
   6552..6652    +  CDS            Rev (fragment): human immunodeficiency virus 1 (HIV-1) Rev protein; rev; enhances nuclear export of unspliced and incompletely spliced viral mRNAs
   6702..6819    +  misc_feature   cPPT/CTS: central polypurine tract and central termination sequence of HIV-1
   6872..6895    -  misc_feature   MCS (fragment): pBluescript multiple cloning site
   6930..6963    +  protein_bind   loxP: Cre-mediated recombination occurs in the 8-bp core sequence (GCATACAT). Cre recombinase
   7034..7440    +  promoter       SFFV promoter: spleen focus-forming virus long terminal repeat (LTR) promoter
   7454..9475    +  CDS            ALOX5: LOX5_HUMAN - Also known as LOG5. Experimental evidence at protein level: Swiss-Prot protein existence level 1. Catalyzes the oxygenation of arachidonate ((5Z,8Z,11Z,14Z)- eicosatetraenoate) to 5-hydroperoxyeicosatetraenoate (5-HPETE) followed by the dehydration to 5,6- epoxyeicosatetraenoate (Leukotriene A4/LTA4), the first two steps in the biosynthesis of leukotrienes, which are potent mediators of inflammation (PubMed:8631361, PubMed:21233389, PubMed:22516296, PubMed:24282679, PubMed:19022417, PubMed:23246375, PubMed:8615788, PubMed:24893149, PubMed:31664810). Also catalyzes the oxygenation
>Addgene plasmid #182741 | LeGO-iBSD-5LO-WT | addgene full sequence | sequence record 360423 | Addgene NGS Result
GCTACGTAAATTCCGCCCCCCCCCCCCTCTCCCTCCCCCCCCCCTAACGTTACTGGCCGAAGCCGCTTGG
AATAAGGCCGGTGTGCGTTTGTCTATATGTTATTTTCCACCATATTGCCGTCTTTTGGCAATGTGAGGGC
CCGGAAACCTGGCCCTGTCTTCTTGACGAGCATTCCTAGGGGTCTTTCCCCTCTCGCCAAAGGAATGCAA
GGTCTGTTGAATGTCGTGAAGGAAGCAGTTCCTCTGGAAGCTTCTTGAAGACAAACAACGTCTGTAGCGA
CCCTTTGCAGGCAGCGGAACCCCCCACCTGGCGACAGGTGCCTCTGCGGCCAAAAGCCACGTGTATAAGA
TACACCTGCAAAGGCGGCACAACCCCAGTGCCACGTTGTGAGTTGGATAGTTGTGGAAAGAGTCAAATGG
CTCTCCTCAAGCGTATTCAACAAGGGGCTGAAGGATGCCCAGAAGGTACCCCATTGTATGGGATCTGATC
TGGGGCCTCGGTGCACATGCTTTACATGTGTTTAGTCGAGGTTAAAAAAACGTCTAGGCCCCCCGAACCA
CGGGGACGTGGTTTTCCTTTGAAAAACACGATGATAATATGGCCACAACCGCCAAGCCTTTGTCTCAAGA
AGAATCCACCCTCATTGAAAGAGCAACGGCTACAATCAACAGCATCCCCATCTCTGAAGACTACAGCGTC
GCCAGCGCAGCTCTCTCTAGCGACGGCCGCATCTTCACTGGTGTCAATGTATATCATTTTACTGGGGGAC
CTTGTGCAGAACTCGTGGTGCTGGGCACTGCTGCTGCTGCGGCAGCTGGCAACCTGACTTGTATCGTCGC
GATCGGAAATGAGAACAGGGGCATCTTGAGCCCCTGCGGACGGTGCCGACAGGTGCTTCTCGATCTGCAT
CCTGGGATCAAAGCCATAGTGAAGGACAGTGATGGACAGCCGACGGCAGTTGGGATTCGTGAATTGCTGC
CCTCTGGTTATGTGTGGGAGGGCTAAAGTAAAGCGGCCGGCCGCCAGCACAGTGGTCGAAATTCGTCGAG
GGACCTAATAACTTCGTATAGCATACATTATACGAAGTTATACATGTTTAAGGGTTCCGGTTCCACTAGG
TACAATTCGATATCAAGCTTATCGATAATCAACCTCTGGATTACAAAATTTGTGAAAGATTGACTGGTAT
TCTTAACTATGTTGCTCCTTTTACGCTATGTGGATACGCTGCTTTAATGCCTTTGTATCATGCTATTGCT
TCCCGTATGGCTTTCATTTTCTCCTCCTTGTATAAATCCTGGTTGCTGTCTCTTTATGAGGAGTTGTGGC
CCGTTGTCAGGCAACGTGGCGTGGTGTGCACTGTGTTTGCTGACGCAACCCCCACTGGTTGGGGCATTGC
CACCACCTGTCAGCTCCTTTCCGGGACTTTCGCTTTCCCCCTCCCTATTGCCACGGCGGAACTCATCGCC
GCCTGCCTTGCCCGCTGCTGGACAGGGGCTCGGCTGTTGGGCACTGACAATTCCGTGGTGTTGTCGGGGA
AATCATCGTCCTTTCCTTGGCTGCTCGCCTGTGTTGCCACCTGGATTCTGCGCGGGACGTCCTTCTGCTA
CGTCCCTTCGGCCCTCAATCCAGCGGACCTTCCTTCCCGCGGCCTGCTGCCGGCTCTGCGGCCTCTTCCG
CGTCTTCGCCTTCGCCCTCAGACGAGTCGGATCTCCCTTTGGGCCGCCTCCCCGCATCGATACCGTCGAC
CTCGATCGAGACCTAGAAAAACATGGAGCAATCACAAGTAGCAATACAGCAGCTACCAATGCTGATTGTG
CCTGGCTAGAAGCACAAGAGGAGGAGGAGGTGGGTTTTCCAGTCACACCTCAGGTACCTTTAAGACCAAT
GACTTACAAGGCAGCTGTAGATCTTAGCCACTTTTTAAAAGAAAAGGGGGGACTGGAAGGGCTAATTCAC
TCCCAACGAAGACAAGATATCCTTGATCTGTGGATCTACCACACACAAGGCTACTTCCCTGATTGGCAGA
ACTACACACCAGGGCCAGGGATCAGATATCCACTGACCTTTGGATGGTGCTACAAGCTAGTACCAGTTGA
GCAAGAGAAGGTAGAAGAAGCCAATGAAGGAGAGAACACCCGCTTGTTACACCCTGTGAGCCTGCATGGG
ATGGATGACCCGGAGAGAGAAGTATTAGAGTGGAGGTTTGACAGCCGCCTAGCATTTCATCACATGGCCC
GAGAGCTGCATCCGGACTGTACTGGGTCTCTCTGGTTAGACCAGATCTGAGCCTGGGAGCTCTCTGGCTA
ACTAGGGAACCCACTGCTTAAGCCTCAATAAAGCTTGCCTTGAGTGCTTCAAGTAGTGTGTGCCCGTCTG
TTGTGTGACTCTGGTAACTAGAGATCCCTCAGACCCTTTTAGTCAGTGTGGAAAATCTCTAGCAGCATGT
GAGCAAAAGGCCAGCAAAAGGCCAGGAACCGTAAAAAGGCCGCGTTGCTGGCGTTTTTCCATAGGCTCCG
CCCCCCTGACGAGCATCACAAAAATCGACGCTCAAGTCAGAGGTGGCGAAACCCGACAGGACTATAAAGA
TACCAGGCGTTTCCCCCTGGAAGCTCCCTCGTGCGCTCTCCTGTTCCGACCCTGCCGCTTACCGGATACC
TGTCCGCCTTTCTCCCTTCGGGAAGCGTGGCGCTTTCTCATAGCTCACGCTGTAGGTATCTCAGTTCGGT
GTAGGTCGTTCGCTCCAAGCTGGGCTGTGTGCACGAACCCCCCGTTCAGCCCGACCGCTGCGCCTTATCC
GGTAACTATCGTCTTGAGTCCAACCCGGTAAGACACGACTTATCGCCACTGGCAGCAGCCACTGGTAACA
GGATTAGCAGAGCGAGGTATGTAGGCGGTGCTACAGAGTTCTTGAAGTGGTGGCCTAACTACGGCTACAC
TAGAAGAACAGTATTTGGTATCTGCGCTCTGCTGAAGCCAGTTACCTTCGGAAAAAGAGTTGGTAGCTCT
TGATCCGGCAAACAAACCACCGCTGGTAGCGGTGGTTTTTTTGTTTGCAAGCAGCAGATTACGCGCAGAA
AAAAAGGATCTCAAGAAGATCCTTTGATCTTTTCTACGGGGTCTGACGCTCAGTGGAACGAAAACTCACG
TTAAGGGATTTTGGTCATGAGATTATCAAAAAGGATCTTCACCTAGATCCTTTTAAATTAAAAATGAAGT
TTTAAATCAATCTAAAGTATATATGAGTAAACTTGGTCTGACAGTTACCAATGCTTAATCAGTGAGGCAC
CTATCTCAGCGATCTGTCTATTTCGTTCATCCATAGTTGCCTGACTCCCCGTCGTGTAGATAACTACGAT
ACGGGAGGGCTTACCATCTGGCCCCAGTGCTGCAATGATACCGCGAGACCCACGCTCACCGGCTCCAGAT
TTATCAGCAATAAACCAGCCAGCCGGAAGGGCCGAGCGCAGAAGTGGTCCTGCAACTTTATCCGCCTCCA
TCCAGTCTATTAATTGTTGCCGGGAAGCTAGAGTAAGTAGTTCGCCAGTTAATAGTTTGCGCAACGTTGT
TGCCATTGCTACAGGCATCGTGGTGTCACGCTCGTCGTTTGGTATGGCTTCATTCAGCTCCGGTTCCCAA
CGATCAAGGCGAGTTACATGATCCCCCATGTTGTGCAAAAAAGCGGTTAGCTCCTTCGGTCCTCCGATCG
TTGTCAGAAGTAAGTTGGCCGCAGTGTTATCACTCATGGTTATGGCAGCACTGCATAATTCTCTTACTGT
CATGCCATCCGTAAGATGCTTTTCTGTGACTGGTGAGTACTCAACCAAGTCATTCTGAGAATAGTGTATG
CGGCGACCGAGTTGCTCTTGCCCGGCGTCAATACGGGATAATACCGCGCCACATAGCAGAACTTTAAAAG
TGCTCATCATTGGAAAACGTTCTTCGGGGCGAAAACTCTCAAGGATCTTACCGCTGTTGAGATCCAGTTC
GATGTAACCCACTCGTGCACCCAACTGATCTTCAGCATCTTTTACTTTCACCAGCGTTTCTGGGTGAGCA
AAAACAGGAAGGCAAAATGCCGCAAAAAAGGGAATAAGGGCGACACGGAAATGTTGAATACTCATACTCT
TCCTTTTTCAATATTATTGAAGCATTTATCAGGGTTATTGTCTCATGAGCGGATACATATTTGAATGTAT
TTAGAAAAATAAACAAATAGGGGTTCCGCGCACATTTCCCCGAAAAGTGCCACCTGACGTCGACGGATCG
GGAGATCTCCCGATCCCCTATGGTGCACTCTCAGTACAATCTGCTCTGATGCCGCATAGTTAAGCCAGTA
TCTGCTCCCTGCTTGTGTGTTGGAGGTCGCTGAGTAGTGCGCGAGCAAAATTTAAGCTACAACAAGGCAA
GGCTTGACCGACAATTGCATGAAGAATCTGCTTAGGGTTAGGCGTTTTGCGCTGCTTCGCGATGTACGGG
CCAGATATACGCGTTGACATTGATTATTGACTAGTTATTAATAGTAATCAATTACGGGGTCATTAGTTCA
TAGCCCATATATGGAGTTCCGCGTTACATAACTTACGGTAAATGGCCCGCCTGGCTGACCGCCCAACGAC
CCCCGCCCATTGACGTCAATAATGACGTATGTTCCCATAGTAACGCCAATAGGGACTTTCCATTGACGTC
AATGGGTGGAGTATTTACGGTAAACTGCCCACTTGGCAGTACATCAAGTGTATCATATGCCAAGTACGCC
CCCTATTGACGTCAATGACGGTAAATGGCCCGCCTGGCATTATGCCCAGTACATGACCTTATGGGACTTT
CCTACTTGGCAGTACATCTACGTATTAGTCATCGCTATTACCATGGTGATGCGGTTTTGGCAGTACATCA
ATGGGCGTGGATAGCGGTTTGACTCACGGGGATTTCCAAGTCTCCACCCCATTGACGTCAATGGGAGTTT
GTTTTGGCACCAAAATCAACGGGACTTTCCAAAATGTCGTAACAACTCCGCCCCATTGACGCAAATGGGC
GGTAGGCGTGTACGGTGGGAGGTCTATATAAGCAGCGCGTTTTGCCTGTACTGGGTCTCTCTGGTTAGAC
CAGATCTGAGCCTGGGAGCTCTCTGGCTAACTAGGGAACCCACTGCTTAAGCCTCAATAAAGCTTGCCTT
GAGTGCTTCAAGTAGTGTGTGCCCGTCTGTTGTGTGACTCTGGTAACTAGAGATCCCTCAGACCCTTTTA
GTCAGTGTGGAAAATCTCTAGCAGTGGCGCCCGAACAGGGACTTGAAAGCGAAAGGGAAACCAGAGGAGC
TCTCTCGACGCAGGACTCGGCTTGCTGAAGCGCGCACGGCAAGAGGCGAGGGGCGGCGACTGGTGAGTAC
GCCAAAAATTTTGACTAGCGGAGGCTAGAAGGAGAGAGATGGGTGCGAGAGCGTCAGTATTAAGCGGGGG
AGAATTAGATCGCGATGGGAAAAAATTCGGTTAAGGCCAGGGGGAAAGAAAAAATATAAATTAAAACATA
TAGTATGGGCAAGCAGGGAGCTAGAACGATTCGCAGTTAATCCTGGCCTGTTAGAAACATCAGAAGGCTG
TAGACAAATACTGGGACAGCTACAACCATCCCTTCAGACAGGATCAGAAGAACTTAGATCATTATATAAT
ACAGTAGCAACCCTCTATTGTGTGCATCAAAGGATAGAGATAAAAGACACCAAGGAAGCTTTAGACAAGA
TAGAGGAAGAGCAAAACAAAAGTAAGACCACCGCACAGCAAGCGGCCGGCCGCTGATCTTCAGACCTGGA
GGAGGAGATATGAGGGACAATTGGAGAAGTGAATTATATAAATATAAAGTAGTAAAAATTGAACCATTAG
GAGTAGCACCCACCAAGGCAAAGAGAAGAGTGGTGCAGAGAGAAAAAAGAGCAGTGGGAATAGGAGCTTT
GTTCCTTGGGTTCTTGGGAGCAGCAGGAAGCACTATGGGCGCAGCGTCAATGACGCTGACGGTACAGGCC
AGACAATTATTGTCTGGTATAGTGCAGCAGCAGAACAATTTGCTGAGGGCTATTGAGGCGCAACAGCATC
TGTTGCAACTCACAGTCTGGGGCATCAAGCAGCTCCAGGCAAGAATCCTGGCTGTGGAAAGATACCTAAA
GGATCAACAGCTCCTGGGGATTTGGGGTTGCTCTGGAAAACTCATTTGCACCACTGCTGTGCCTTGGAAT
GCTAGTTGGAGTAATAAATCTCTGGAACAGATTTGGAATCACACGACCTGGATGGAGTGGGACAGAGAAA
TTAACAATTACACAAGCTTAATACACTCCTTAATTGAAGAATCGCAAAACCAGCAAGAAAAGAATGAACA
AGAATTATTGGAATTAGATAAATGGGCAAGTTTGTGGAATTGGTTTAACATAACAAATTGGCTGTGGTAT
ATAAAATTATTCATAATGATAGTAGGAGGCTTGGTAGGTTTAAGAATAGTTTTTGCTGTACTTTCTATAG
TGAATAGAGTTAGGCAGGGATATTCACCATTATCGTTTCAGACCCACCTCCCAACCCCGAGGGGACCCGA
CAGGCCCGAAGGAATAGAAGAAGAAGGTGGAGAGAGAGACAGAGACAGATCCATTCGATTAGTGAACGGA
TCGGCACTGCGTGCGCCAATTCTGCAGACAAATGGCAGTATTCATCCACAATTTTAAAAGAAAAGGGGGG
ATTGGGGGGTACAGTGCAGGGGAAAGAATAGTAGACATAATAGCAACAGACATACAAACTAAAGAATTAC
AAAAACAAATTACAAAAATTCAAAATTTTCGGGTTTATTACAGGGACAGCAGAGATCCAGTTTGGTTAGT
ACCGGGCCCGCCGAGGTCGACGGTATCGATAAGCTCGCTTCACGAGATTCCAGCAGGTCGAGGGACCTAA
TAACTTCGTATAGCATACATTATACGAAGTTATATTAAGGGTTCCAAGCTTAAGCGGCCGGCCGCTGAAA
GACCCCACCTGTAGGTTTGGCAAGCTAGCTGCAGTAACGCCATTTTGCAAGGCATGGAAAAATACCAAAC
CAAGAATAGAGAAGTTCAGATCAAGGGCGGGTACATGAAAATAGCTAACGTTGGGCCAAACAGGATATCT
GCGGTGAGCAGTTTCGGCCCCGGCCCGGGGCCAAGAACAGATGGTCACCGCAGTTTCGGCCCCGGCCCGA
GGCCAAGAACAGATGGTCCCCAGATATGGCCCAACCCTCAGCAGTTTCTTAAGACCCATCAGATGTTTCC
AGGCTCCCCCAAGGACCTGAAATGACCCTGCGCCTTATTTGAATTAACCAATCAGCCTGCTTCTCGCTTC
TGTTCGCGCGCTTCTGCTTCCCGAGCTCTATAAAAGAGCTCACAACCCCTCACTCGGCGCGCCAGTCCTC
CGATTGACTGAGTCGCCCGGATCCGCCGCCACCATGCCCAGCTACACCGTGACCGTGGCCACCGGCTCTC
AGTGGTTCGCCGGCACCGACGACTACATCTACCTGAGCCTGGTCGGAAGCGCCGGCTGCAGCGAGAAACA
TCTGCTGGACAAGCCCTTCTACAACGACTTCGAGCGGGGAGCCGTGGACTCCTACGATGTGACCGTGGAC
GAGGAACTGGGCGAGATCCAGCTGGTCCGCATCGAGAAGCGGAAGTACTGGCTGAACGACGACTGGTATC
TGAAGTACATCACCCTGAAAACCCCCCACGGCGACTACATCGAGTTCCCTTGCTACCGGTGGATTACAGG
AGACGTGGAAGTGGTGCTGCGGGACGGCAGAGCCAAGCTGGCCAGGGACGACCAGATCCACATCCTGAAG
CAGCACCGGCGGAAAGAGCTGGAAACCCGGCAGAAACAGTACCGCTGGATGGAATGGAACCCCGGCTTCC
CCCTGTCCATCGACGCCAAGTGCCACAAGGACCTGCCCCGGGACATCCAGTTCGACAGCGAGAAGGGCGT
GGACTTCGTGCTGAACTACAGCAAGGCCATGGAAAACCTGTTCATCAACCGGTTCATGCACATGTTCCAG
AGCAGCTGGAACGACTTCGCCGACTTCGAGAAGATCTTCGTGAAGATCAGCAACACCATCAGCGAGAGAG
TGATGAACCACTGGCAGGAAGATCTGATGTTCGGCTACCAGTTCCTGAACGGCTGCAACCCCGTGCTGAT
CCGGCGGTGTACCGAGCTGCCTGAGAAGCTGCCCGTGACCACCGAGATGGTGGAATGCAGCCTGGAACGG
CAGCTGAGCCTGGAACAGGAAGTGCAGCAGGGCAACATCTTCATCGTGGATTTCGAGCTGCTGGACGGCA
TTGACGCCAACAAGACCGACCCCTGCACCCTGCAGTTTCTGGCCGCTCCCATCTGCCTGCTGTACAAGAA
CCTGGCCAACAAGATCGTGCCTATCGCCATCCAGCTGAACCAGATCCCCGGCGACGAGAACCCCATCTTC
CTGCCCAGCGACGCCAAATACGACTGGCTGCTGGCCAAGATCTGGGTCCGCTCCAGCGACTTCCACGTGC
ACCAGACCATCACCCATCTGCTGCGGACCCACCTGGTGTCCGAGGTGTTCGGAATCGCCATGTACAGACA
GCTGCCCGCCGTGCACCCTATCTTCAAGCTGCTGGTGGCCCACGTGCGGTTCACAATCGCCATCAACACC
AAGGCCAGAGAGCAGCTGATCTGCGAGTGCGGCCTGTTCGACAAGGCCAACGCCACAGGCGGCGGAGGCC
ACGTGCAGATGGTGCAGAGAGCCATGAAGGACCTGACCTACGCCAGCCTGTGCTTCCCCGAGGCCATCAA
GGCCAGGGGCATGGAAAGCAAAGAGGACATCCCCTACTACTTCTACCGGGACGACGGCCTGCTGGTCTGG
GAGGCCATCAGAACCTTCACCGCCGAGGTGGTGGACATCTACTACGAGGGCGACCAGGTGGTGGAAGAGG
ACCCCGAGCTGCAGGACTTCGTGAACGACGTGTACGTGTACGGCATGCGGGGCAGAAAGAGCAGCGGCTT
CCCCAAGAGCGTGAAGTCCCGCGAGCAGCTGAGCGAGTACCTGACCGTGGTGATCTTCACCGCCAGCGCC
CAGCACGCCGCCGTGAACTTCGGCCAGTACGACTGGTGCAGCTGGATCCCCAACGCCCCTCCCACCATGA
GAGCCCCCCCACCTACAGCCAAGGGCGTGGTGACAATCGAGCAGATCGTGGACACCCTGCCCGACCGGGG
CAGAAGCTGTTGGCATCTGGGAGCCGTGTGGGCCCTGAGCCAGTTCCAGGAAAACGAGCTGTTCCTGGGC
ATGTACCCCGAGGAACACTTTATCGAGAAGCCCGTGAAAGAAGCCATGGCCCGGTTCCGGAAGAACCTGG
AAGCCATCGTGTCCGTGATCGCCGAGCGGAACAAGAAGAAGCAGCTGCCCTACTACTACCTGTCCCCCGA
CAGAATCCCTAACAGCGTGGCCATCTGAGCGGCC
